>Addgene plasmid #179092 | pRDA_381 | addgene full sequence | sequence record 352529 | Addgene NGS Result
ACCTACACCGAACTGAGATACCTACAGCGTGAGCTATGAGAAAGCGCCACGCTTCCCGAAGGGAGAAAGG
CGGACAGGTATCCGGTAAGCGGCAGGGTCGGAACAGGAGAGCGCACGAGGGAGCTTCCAGGGGGAAACGC
CTGGTATCTTTATAGTCCTGTCGGGTTTCGCCACCTCTGACTTGAGCGTCGATTTTTGTGATGCTCGTCA
GGGGGGCGGAGCCTATGGAAAAACGCCAGCAACGCGGCCTTTTTACGGTTCCTGGCCTTTTGCTGGCCTT
TTGCTCACATGTTCTTTCCTGCGTTATCCCCTGATTCTGTGGATAACCGTATTACCGCCTTTGAGTGAGC
TGATACCGCTCGCCGCAGCCGAACGACCGAGCGCAGCGAGTCAGTGAGCGAGGAAGCGGAAGAGCGCCCA
ATACGCAAACCGCCTCTCCCCGCGCGTTGGCCGATTCATTAATGCAGCTGGCACGACAGGTTTCCCGACT
GGAAAGCGGGCAGTGAGCGCAACGCAATTAATGTGAGTTAGCTCACTCATTAGGCACCCCAGGCTTTACA
CTTTATGCTTCCGGCTCGTATGTTGTGTGGAATTGTGAGCGGATAACAATTTCACACAGGAAACAGCTAT
GACCATGATTACGCCAAGCGCGCAATTAACCCTCACTAAAGGGAACAAAAGCTGGAGCTGCAAGCTTAAT
GTAGTCTTATGCAATACTCTTGTAGTCTTGCAACATGGTAACGATGAGTTAGCAACATGCCTTACAAGGA
GAGAAAAAGCACCGTGCATGCCGATTGGTGGAAGTAAGGTGGTACGATCGTGCCTTATTAGGAAGGCAAC
AGACGGGTCTGACATGGATTGGACGAACCACTGAATTGCCGCATTGCAGAGATATTGTATTTAAGTGCCT
AGCTCGATACATAAACGGGTCTCTCTGGTTAGACCAGATCTGAGCCTGGGAGCTCTCTGGCTAACTAGGG
AACCCACTGCTTAAGCCTCAATAAAGCTTGCCTTGAGTGCTTCAAGTAGTGTGTGCCCGTCTGTTGTGTG
ACTCTGGTAACTAGAGATCCCTCAGACCCTTTTAGTCAGTGTGGAAAATCTCTAGCAGTGGCGCCCGAAC
AGGGACTTGAAAGCGAAAGGGAAACCAGAGGAGCTCTCTCGACGCAGGACTCGGCTTGCTGAAGCGCGCA
CGGCAAGAGGCGAGGGGCGGCGACTGGTGAGTACGCCAAAAATTTTGACTAGCGGAGGCTAGAAGGAGAG
AGATGGGTGCGAGAGCGTCAGTATTAAGCGGGGGAGAATTAGATCGCGATGGGAAAAAATTCGGTTAAGG
CCAGGGGGAAAGAAAAAATATAAATTAAAACATATAGTATGGGCAAGCAGGGAGCTAGAACGATTCGCAG
TTAATCCTGGCCTGTTAGAAACATCAGAAGGCTGTAGACAAATACTGGGACAGCTACAACCATCCCTTCA
GACAGGATCAGAAGAACTTAGATCATTATATAATACAGTAGCAACCCTCTATTGTGTGCATCAAAGGATA
GAGATAAAAGACACCAAGGAAGCTTTAGACAAGATAGAGGAAGAGCAAAACAAAAGTAAGACCACCGCAC
AGCAAGCGGCCGCTGATCTTCAGACCTGGAGGAGGAGATATGAGGGACAATTGGAGAAGTGAATTATATA
AATATAAAGTAGTAAAAATTGAACCATTAGGAGTAGCACCCACCAAGGCAAAGAGAAGAGTGGTGCAGAG
AGAAAAAAGAGCAGTGGGAATAGGAGCTTTGTTCCTTGGGTTCTTGGGAGCAGCAGGAAGCACTATGGGC
GCAGCGTCAATGACGCTGACGGTACAGGCCAGACAATTATTGTCTGGTATAGTGCAGCAGCAGAACAATT
TGCTGAGGGCTATTGAGGCGCAACAGCATCTGTTGCAACTCACAGTCTGGGGCATCAAGCAGCTCCAGGC
AAGAATCCTGGCTGTGGAAAGATACCTAAAGGATCAACAGCTCCTGGGGATTTGGGGTTGCTCTGGAAAA
CTCATTTGCACCACTGCTGTGCCTTGGAATGCTAGTTGGAGTAATAAATCTCTGGAACAGATTTGGAATC
ACACGACCTGGATGGAGTGGGACAGAGAAATTAACAATTACACAAGCTTAATACACTCCTTAATTGAAGA
ATCGCAAAACCAGCAAGAAAAGAATGAACAAGAATTATTGGAATTAGATAAATGGGCAAGTTTGTGGAAT
TGGTTTAACATAACAAATTGGCTGTGGTATATAAAATTATTCATAATGATAGTAGGAGGCTTGGTAGGTT
TAAGAATAGTTTTTGCTGTACTTTCTATAGTGAATAGAGTTAGGCAGGGATATTCACCATTATCGTTTCA
GACCCACCTCCCAACCCCGAGGGGACCCTGGTACCCATGCATGCATGAATTCTAGATCTTGAGACAAATG
GCAGTATTCATCCACAATTTTAAAAGAAAAGGGGGGATTGGGGGGTACAGTGCAGGGGAAAGAATAGTAG
ACATAATAGCAACAGACATACAAACTAAAGAATTACAAAAACAAATTACAAAAATTCAAAATTTTCGGGT
TTATTACAGGGACAGCAGAGATCCACTTTGGCGCCGGCTCGAGGGGGCCCGGGTGCAAAGATGGATAAAG
TTTTAAACAGAGAGGAATCTTTGCAGCTAATGGACCTTCTAGGTCTTGAAAGGAGTGGGAATTGGCTCCG
GTGCCCGTCAGTGGGCAGAGCGCACATCGCCCACAGTCCCCGAGAAGTTGGGGGGAGGGGTCGGCAATTG
AACCGGTGCCTAGAGAAGGTGGCGCGGGGTAAACTGGGAAAGTGATGTCGTGTACTGGCTCCGCCTTTTT
CCCGAGGGTGGGGGAGAACCGTATATAAGTGCAGTAGTCGCCGTGAACGTTCTTTTTCGCAACGGGTTTG
CCGCCAGAACACAGGTAAGTGCCGTGTGTGGTTCCCGCGGGCCTGGCCTCTTTACGGGTTATGGCCCTTG
CGTGCCTTGAATTACTTCCACCTGGCTGCAGTACGTGATTCTTGATCCCGAGCTTCGGGTTGGAAGTGGG
TGGGAGAGTTCGAGGCCTTGCGCTTAAGGAGCCCCTTCGCCTCGTGCTTGAGTTGAGGCCTGGCCTGGGC
GCTGGGGCCGCCGCGTGCGAATCTGGTGGCACCTTCGCGCCTGTCTCGCTGCTTTCGATAAGTCTCTAGC
CATTTAAAATTTTTGATGACCTGCTGCGACGCTTTTTTTCTGGCAAGATAGTCTTGTAAATGCGGGCCAA
GATCTGCACACTGGTATTTCGGTTTTTGGGGCCGCGGGCGGCGACGGGGCCCGTGCGTCCCAGCGCACAT
GTTCGGCGAGGCGGGGCCTGCGAGCGCGGCCACCGAGAATCGGACGGGGGTAGTCTCAAGCTGGCCGGCC
TGCTCTGGTGCCTGGCCTCGCGCCGCCGTGTATCGCCCCGCCCTGGGCGGCAAGGCTGGCCCGGTCGGCA
CCAGTTGCGTGAGCGGAAAGATGGCCGCTTCCCGGCCCTGCTGCAGGGAGCTCAAAATGGAGGACGCGGC
GCTCGGGAGAGCGGGCGGGTGAGTCACCCACACAAAGGAAAAGGGCCTTTCCGTCCTCAGCCGTCGCTTC
ATGTGACTCCACGGAGTACCGGGCGCCGTCCAGGCACCTCGATTAGTTCTCGAGCTTTTGGAGTACGTCG
TCTTTAGGTTGGGGGGAGGGGTTTTATGCGATGGAGTTTCCCCACACTGAGTGGGTGGAGACTGAAGTTA
GGCCAGCTTGGCACTTGATGTAATTCTCCTTGGAATTTGCCCTTTTTGAGTTTGGATCTTGGTTCATTCT
CAAGCCTCAGACAGTGGTTCAAAGTTTTTTTCTTCCATTTCAGGTGTCGTGAGGGATCCACCATGGCACC
AAAGAAGAAGCGGAAGGTCGCAGCCGACAAGAAGTACAGCATCGGCCTGGACATCGGCACCAACTCTGTG
GGCTGGGCCGTGATCACCGACGAGTACAAGGTGCCCAGCAAGAAATTCAAGGTGCTGGGCAACACCGACC
GGCACAGCATCAAGAAGAACCTGATCGGAGCCCTGCTGTTCGACAGCGGCGAAACAGCCGAGGCCACCCG
GCTGAAGAGAACCGCCAGAAGAAGATACACCAGACGGAAGAACCGGATCTGCTATCTGCAAGAGATCTTC
AGCAACGAGATGGCCAAGGTGGACGACAGCTTCTTCCACAGACTGGAAGAGTCCTTCCTGGTGGAAGAGG
ATAAGAAGCACGAGCGGCACCCCATCTTCGGCAACATCGTGGACGAGGTGGCCTACCACGAGAAGTACCC
CACCATCTACCACCTGAGAAAGAAACTGGTGGACAGCACCGACAAGGCCGACCTGCGGCTGATCTATCTG
GCCCTGGCCCACATGATCAAGTTCCGGGGCCACTTCCTGATCGAGGGCGACCTGAACCCCGACAACAGCG
ACGTGGACAAGCTGTTCATCCAGCTGGTGCAGACCTACAACCAGCTGTTCGAGGAAAACCCCATCAACGC
CAGCGGCGTAGACGCCAAGGCCATCCTGTCTGCCAGACTGAGCAAGAGCAGACGGCTGGAAAATCTGATC
GCCCAGCTGCCCGGCGAGAAGAAGAATGGCCTGTTCGGAAACCTGATTGCCCTGAGCCTGGGCCTGACCC
CCAACTTCAAGAGCAACTTCGACCTGGCCGAGGATGCCAAACTGCAGCTGAGCAAGGACACCTACGACGA
CGACCTGGACAACCTGCTGGCCCAGATCGGCGACCAGTACGCCGACCTGTTTCTGGCCGCCAAGAACCTG
TCCGACGCCATCCTGCTGAGCGACATCCTGAGAGTGAACACCGAGATCACCAAGGCCCCCCTGAGCGCCT
CTATGATCAAGAGATACGACGAGCACCACCAGGACCTGACCCTGCTGAAAGCTCTCGTGCGGCAGCAGCT
GCCTGAGAAGTACAAAGAGATTTTCTTCGACCAGAGCAAGAACGGCTACGCCGGCTACATTGACGGCGGA
GCCAGCCAGGAAGAGTTCTACAAGTTCATCAAGCCCATCCTGGAAAAGATGGACGGCACCGAGGAACTGC
TCGTGAAGCTGAACAGAGAGGACCTGCTGCGGAAGCAGCGTACGTTCGACAACGGCAGCATCCCCCACCA
GATCCACCTGGGAGAGCTGCACGCCATTCTGCGGCGGCAGGAAGATTTTTACCCATTCCTGAAGGACAAC
CGGGAAAAGATCGAGAAGATCCTGACCTTCCGCATCCCCTACTACGTGGGCCCTCTGGCCAGGGGAAACA
GCAGATTCGCCTGGATGACCAGAAAGAGCGAGGAAACCATCACCCCCTGGAACTTCGAGGAAGTGGTGGA
CAAGGGCGCTAGCGCCCAGAGCTTCATCGAGCGGATGACCAACTTCGATAAGAACCTGCCCAACGAGAAG
GTGCTGCCCAAGCACAGCCTGCTGTACGAGTACTTCACCGTGTATAACGAGCTGACCAAAGTGAAATACG
TGACCGAGGGAATGAGAAAGCCCGCCTTCCTGAGCGGCGAGCAGAAAAAGGCCATCGTGGACCTGCTGTT
CAAGACCAACCGGAAAGTGACCGTGAAGCAGCTGAAAGAGGACTACTTCAAGAAAATCGAGTGCTTCGAC
TCCGTGGAAATCTCCGGCGTGGAAGATCGGTTCAACGCCTCCCTGGGCACATACCACGATCTGCTGAAAA
TTATCAAGGACAAGGACTTCCTGGACAATGAGGAAAACGAGGACATTCTGGAAGATATCGTGCTGACCCT
GACACTGTTTGAGGACAGAGAGATGATCGAGGAACGGCTGAAAACCTATGCCCACCTGTTCGACGACAAA
GTGATGAAGCAGCTGAAGCGGCGGAGATACACCGGCTGGGGCAGGCTGAGCCGGAAGCTGATCAACGGCA
TCCGGGACAAGCAGTCCGGCAAGACAATCCTGGATTTCCTGAAGTCCGACGGCTTCGCCAACGCCAACTT
CATGCAGCTGATCCACGACGACAGCCTGACCTTTAAAGAGGACATCCAGAAAGCCCAGGTGTCCGGCCAG
GGCGATAGCCTGCACGAGCACATTGCCAATCTGGCCGGCAGCCCCGCCATTAAGAAGGGCATCCTGCAGA
CAGTGAAGGTGGTGGACGAGCTCGTGAAAGTGATGGGCCGGCACAAGCCCGAGAACATCGTGATCGAAAT
GGCCAGAGAGAACCAGACCACCCAGAAGGGACAGAAGAACAGCCGCGAGAGAATGAAGCGGATCGAAGAG
GGCATCAAAGAGCTGGGCAGCCAGATCCTGAAAGAACACCCCGTGGAAAACACCCAGCTGCAGAACGAGA
AGCTGTACCTGTACTACCTGCAGAATGGGCGGGATATGTACGTGGACCAGGAACTGGACATCAACCGGCT
GTCCGACTACGATGTGGACCATATCGTGCCTCAGAGCTTTCTGAAGGACGACTCCATCGACAACAAGGTG
CTGACCAGAAGCGACAAGAACCGGGGCAAGAGCGACAACGTGCCCTCCGAAGAGGTCGTGAAGAAGATGA
AGAACTACTGGCGGCAGCTGCTGAACGCCAAGCTGATTACCCAGAGAAAGTTCGACAATCTGACCAAGGC
CGAGAGAGGCGGCCTGAGCGAACTGGATAAGGCCGGCTTCATCAAGAGACAGCTGGTGGAAACCCGGCAG
ATCACAAAGCACGTGGCACAGATCCTGGACTCCCGGATGAACACTAAGTACGACGAGAATGACAAGCTGA
TCCGGGAAGTGAAAGTGATCACCCTGAAGTCCAAGCTGGTGTCCGATTTCCGGAAGGATTTCCAGTTTTA
CAAAGTGCGCGAGATCAACAACTACCACCACGCCCACGACGCCTACCTGAACGCCGTCGTGGGAACCGCC
CTGATCAAAAAGTACCCTAAGCTGGAAAGCGAGTTCGTGTACGGCGACTACAAGGTGTACGACGTGCGGA
AGATGATCGCCAAGAGCGAGCAGGAAATCGGCAAGGCTACCGCCAAGTACTTCTTCTACAGCAACATCAT
GAACTTTTTCAAGACCGAGATTACCCTGGCCAACGGCGAGATCCGGAAGCGGCCTCTGATCGAGACAAAC
GGCGAAACCGGGGAGATCGTGTGGGATAAGGGCCGGGATTTTGCCACCGTGCGGAAAGTGCTGAGCATGC
CCCAAGTGAATATCGTGAAAAAGACCGAGGTGCAGACAGGCGGCTTCAGCAAAGAGTCTATCCTGCCCAA
GAGGAACAGCGATAAGCTGATCGCCAGAAAGAAGGACTGGGACCCTAAGAAGTACGGCGGCTTCGACAGC
CCCACCGTGGCCTATTCTGTGCTGGTGGTGGCCAAAGTGGAAAAGGGCAAGTCCAAGAAACTGAAGAGTG
TGAAAGAGCTGCTGGGGATCACCATCATGGAAAGAAGCAGCTTCGAGAAGAATCCCATCGACTTTCTGGA
AGCCAAGGGCTACAAAGAAGTGAAAAAGGACCTGATCATCAAGCTGCCTAAGTACTCCCTGTTCGAGCTG
GAAAACGGCCGGAAGAGAATGCTGGCCTCTGCCGGCGAACTGCAGAAGGGAAACGAACTGGCCCTGCCCT
CCAAATATGTGAACTTCCTGTACCTGGCCAGCCACTATGAGAAGCTGAAGGGCTCCCCCGAGGATAATGA
GCAGAAACAGCTGTTTGTGGAACAGCACAAGCACTACCTGGACGAGATCATCGAGCAGATCAGCGAGTTC
TCCAAGAGAGTGATCCTGGCCGACGCTAATCTGGACAAAGTGCTGTCCGCCTACAACAAGCACCGGGATA
AGCCCATCAGAGAGCAGGCCGAGAATATCATCCACCTGTTTACCCTGACCAATCTGGGAGCCCCTGCCGC
CTTCAAGTACTTTGACACCACCATCGACCGGAAGAGGTACACCAGCACCAAAGAGGTGCTGGACGCCACC
CTGATCCACCAGAGCATCACCGGCCTGTACGAGACACGAATCGATTTGTCTCAGCTGGGAGGCGACGCCG
CAAAAAGGCCGGCGGCCACGAAAAAGGCCGGCCAGGCAAAAAAGAAAAAGGCAGGCTCAGGCGAGGGCAG
AGGAAGTCTGCTAACATGCGGTGACGTCGAGGAGAATCCTGGCCCAAGCGCTATGGCCAAGCCTTTGTCT
CAAGAAGAATCCACCCTCATTGAAAGAGCAACGGCTACAATCAACAGCATCCCCATCTCTGAAGACTACA
GCGTCGCCAGCGCAGCTCTCTCTAGCGACGGCCGCATCTTCACTGGTGTCAATGTATATCATTTTACTGG
GGGACCTTGTGCAGAACTCGTGGTGCTGGGCACTGCTGCTGCTGCGGCAGCTGGCAACCTGACTTGTATC
GTCGCGATCGGAAATGAGAACAGGGGCATCTTGAGCCCCTGCGGACGGTGCCGACAGGTGCTTCTCGATC
TGCATCCTGGGATCAAAGCCATAGTGAAGGACAGTGATGGACAGCCGACGGCAGTTGGGATTCGTGAATT
GCTGCCCTCTGGTTATGTGTGGGAGGGCGCAACAAACTTCTCTCTGCTGAAACAAGCCGGAGATGTCGAA
GAGAATCCTGGACCGACTAGTATGGTGAGCGAGCTGATTAAGGAGAACATGCACATGAAGCTATACATGG
AGGGCACCGTGAACAACCACCACTTCAAGTGCACATCCGAGGGCGAAGGCAAGCCCTACGAGGGCACCCA
GACCATGAGAATCAAGGCGGTCGAGGGCGGCCCTCTCCCCTTCGCCTTCGACATCCTGGCTACCAGCTTC
ATGTACGGCAGCAAAACCTTCATCAACCACACCCAGGGCATCCCCGACTTCTTTAAGCAGTCCTTCCCCG
AGGGCTTCACATGGGAGAGAGTCACCACATACGAAGACGGGGGCGTGCTGACCGCTACCCAGGACACCAG
CCTCCAGGACGGCTGCCTCATCTACAACGTCAAGATCAGAGGGGTGAACTTCCCATCCAACGGCCCTGTG
ATGCAGAAGAAAACACTCGGCTGGGAGGCCTCCACCGAGACCCTGTACCCCGCTGACGGCGGCCTGGAAG
GCAGAGCCGACATGGCCCTGAAGCTCGTGGGCGGGGGCCACCTGATCTGCAACTTGAAGACCACATACAG
ATCCAAGAAACCCGCTAAGAACCTCAAGATGCCCGGCGTCTACTATGTGGACAGAAGACTGGAAAGAATC
AAGGAGGCCGACAAAGAGACCTACGTCGAGCAGCACGAGGTGGCTGTGGCCAGATACTGCGACCTCCCTA
GCAAACTGGGGCACAGATGATAGACGCGTTAAGTCGACAATCAACCTCTGGATTACAAAATTTGTGAAAG
ATTGACTGGTATTCTTAACTATGTTGCTCCTTTTACGCTATGTGGATACGCTGCTTTAATGCCTTTGTAT
CATGCTATTGCTTCCCGTATGGCTTTCATTTTCTCCTCCTTGTATAAATCCTGGTTGCTGTCTCTTTATG
AGGAGTTGTGGCCCGTTGTCAGGCAACGTGGCGTGGTGTGCACTGTGTTTGCTGACGCAACCCCCACTGG
TTGGGGCATTGCCACCACCTGTCAGCTCCTTTCCGGGACTTTCGCTTTCCCCCTCCCTATTGCCACGGCG
GAACTCATCGCCGCCTGCCTTGCCCGCTGCTGGACAGGGGCTCGGCTGTTGGGCACTGACAATTCCGTGG
TGTTGTCGGGGAAATCATCGTCCTTTCCTTGGCTGCTCGCCTGTGTTGCCACCTGGATTCTGCGCGGGAC
GTCCTTCTGCTACGTCCCTTCGGCCCTCAATCCAGCGGACCTTCCTTCCCGCGGCCTGCTGCCGGCTCTG
CGGCCTCTTCCGCGTCTTCGCCTTCGCCCTCAGACGAGTCGGATCTCCCTTTGGGCCGCCTCCCCGCGTC
GACTTTAAGACCAATGACTTACAAGGCAGCTGTAGATCTTAGCCACTTTTTAAAAGAAAAGGGGGGACTG
GAAGGGCTAATTCACTCCCAACGAAGACAAGATCTGCTTTTTGCTTGTACTGGGTCTCTCTGGTTAGACC
AGATCTGAGCCTGGGAGCTCTCTGGCTAACTAGGGAACCCACTGCTTAAGCCTCAATAAAGCTTGCCTTG
AGTGCTTCAAGTAGTGTGTGCCCGTCTGTTGTGTGACTCTGGTAACTAGAGATCCCTCAGACCCTTTTAG
TCAGTGTGGAAAATCTCTAGCAGTACGTATAGTAGTTCATGTCATCTTATTATTCAGTATTTATAACTTG
CAAAGAAATGAATATCAGAGAGTGAGAGGAACTTGTTTATTGCAGCTTATAATGGTTACAAATAAAGCAA
TAGCATCACAAATTTCACAAATAAAGCATTTTTTTCACTGCATTCTAGTTGTGGTTTGTCCAAACTCATC
AATGTATCTTATCATGTCTGGCTCTAGCTATCCCGCCCCTAACTCCGCCCATCCCGCCCCTAACTCCGCC
CAGTTCCGCCCATTCTCCGCCCCATGGCTGACTAATTTTTTTTATTTATGCAGAGGCCGAGGCCGCCTCG
GCCTCTGAGCTATTCCAGAAGTAGTGAGGAGGCTTTTTTGGAGGCCTAGGGACGTACCCAATTCGCCCTA
TAGTGAGTCGTATTACGCGCGCTCACTGGCCGTCGTTTTACAACGTCGTGACTGGGAAAACCCTGGCGTT
ACCCAACTTAATCGCCTTGCAGCACATCCCCCTTTCGCCAGCTGGCGTAATAGCGAAGAGGCCCGCACCG
ATCGCCCTTCCCAACAGTTGCGCAGCCTGAATGGCGAATGGG
[124 nt withheld, positions 10823-10946]
C
[91 nt withheld, positions 10948-11038]
A
[49 nt withheld, positions 11040-11088]
CCTTTGACGTTGGAGTCCACGTTCTTT
[37 nt withheld, positions 11116-11152]
ACCCTATCTCGGTCTATTCTTTTGATTTATAAGGGATTTTGCCGATTTCGGCCTATTGGTTAAAAAATGA
GCTGATTTAACAAAAATTTAACGCGAATTTTAACAAAATATTAACGCTTACAATTTAGGTGGCACTTTTC
GGGGAAATGTGCGCGGAACCCCTATTTGTTTATTTTTCTAAATACATTCAAATATGTATCCGCTCATGAG
ACAATAACCCTGATAAATGCTTCAATAATATTGAAAAAGGAAGAGTATGAGTATTCAACATTTCCGTGTC
GCCCTTATTCCCTTTTTTGCGGCATTTTGCCTTCCTGTTTTTGCTCACCCAGAAACGCTGGTGAAAGTAA
AAGATGCTGAAGATCAGTTGGGTGCACGAGTGGGTTACATCGAACTGGATCTCAACAGCGGTAAGATCCT
TGAGAGTTTTCGCCCCGAAGAACGTTTTCCAATGATGAGCACTTTTAAAGTTCTGCTATGTGGCGCGGTA
TTATCCCGTATTGACGCCGGGCAAGAGCAACTCGGTCGCCGCATACACTATTCTCAGAATGACTTGGTTG
AGTACTCACCAGTCACAGAAAAGCATCTTACGGATGGCATGACAGTAAGAGAATTATGCAGTGCTGCCAT
AACCATGAGTGATAACACTGCGGCCAACTTACTTCTGACAACGATCGGAGGACCGAAGGAGCTAACCGCT
TTTTTGCACAACATGGGGGATCATGTAACTCGCCTTGATCGTTGGGAACCGGAGCTGAATGAAGCCATAC
CAAACGACGAGCGTGACACCACGATGCCTGTAGCAATGGCAACAACGTTGCGCAAACTATTAACTGGCGA
ACTACTTACTCTAGCTTCCCGGCAACAATTAATAGACTGGATGGAGGCGGATAAAGTTGCAGGACCACTT
CTGCGCTCGGCCCTTCCGGCTGGCTGGTTTATTGCTGATAAATCTGGAGCCGGTGAGCGTGGGTCTCGCG
GTATCATTGCAGCACTGGGGCCAGATGGTAAGCCCTCCCGTATCGTAGTTATCTACACGACGGGGAGTCA
GGCAACTATGGATGAACGAAATAGACAGATCGCTGAGATAGGTGCCTCACTGATTAAGCATTGGTAACTG
TCAGACCAAGTTTACTCATATATACTTTAGATTGATTTAAAACTTCATTTTTAATTTAAAAGGATCTAGG
TGAAGATCCTTTTTGATAATCTCATGACCAAAATCCCTTAACGTGAGTTTTCGTTCCACTGAGCGTCAGA
CCCCGTAGAAAAGATCAAAGGATCTTCTTGAGATCCTTTTTTTCTGCGCGTAATCTGCTGCTTGCAAACA
AAAAAACCACCGCTACCAGCGGTGGTTTGTTTGCCGGATCAAGAGCTACCAACTCTTTTTCCGAAGGTAA
CTGGCTTCAGCAGAGCGCAGATACCAAATACTGTTCTTCTAGTGTAGCCGTAGTTAGGCCACCACTTCAA
GAACTCTGTAGCACCGCCTACATACCTCGCTCTGCTAATCCTGTTACCAGTGGCTGCTGCCAGTGGCGAT
AAGTCGTGTCTTACCGGGTTGGACTCAAGACGATAGTTACCGGATAAGGCGCAGCGGTCGGGCTGAACGG
GGGGTTCGTGCACACAGCCCAGCTTGGAGCGAACG
Features (pLannotate 1.2.2; 29 found; start..end, strand, type, name):
    414..506     +  CDS            lacI (fragment): lac repressor; lacI; The lac repressor binds to the lac operator to inhibit transcription in E. coli. This inhibition can be relieved by adding lactose or isopropyl-β-D-thiogalactopyranoside (IPTG).
    519..540     +  protein_bind   CAP binding site: CAP binding activates transcription in the presence of cAMP. E. coli catabolite activator protein
    555..585     +  promoter       lac promoter: promoter for the E. coli lac operon
    589..611     +  protein_bind   lac operator (fragment): The lac repressor binds to the lac operator to inhibit transcription in E. coli. This inhibition can be relieved by adding lactose or isopropyl-β-D-thiogalactopyranoside (IPTG). lac repressor encoded by lacI
    654..672     +  promoter       T3 promoter: promoter for bacteriophage T3 RNA polymerase
    700..926     +  promoter       RSV promoter: Rous sarcoma virus enhancer/promoter
    927..1107    +  LTR            5' LTR (truncated): truncated 5' long terminal repeat (LTR) from HIV-1
   1154..1279    +  misc_feature   HIV-1 Ψ: packaging signal of human immunodeficiency virus type 1
   1263..1626    +  CDS            HIV-1 gag (fragment): gag protein from human immunodeficiency virus 1; gag
   1772..2005    +  misc_feature   RRE: The Rev response element (RRE) of HIV-1 allows for Rev-dependent mRNA export from the nucleus to the cytoplasm.
   2382..2408    +  CDS            Rev (fragment): human immunodeficiency virus 1 (HIV-1) Rev protein; rev; enhances nuclear export of unspliced and incompletely spliced viral mRNAs
   2468..2585    +  misc_feature   cPPT/CTS: central polypurine tract and central termination sequence of HIV-1
   2651..2717    +  CDS            small t antigen (fragment): SV40 (simian virus 40) small t antigen
   2724..3902    +  promoter       EF-1α promoter: strong constitutive promoter for human elongation factor EF-1α
   3946..8046    +  CDS            Cas9: Cas9 (Csn1) endonuclease from the Streptococcus pyogenes Type II CRISPR/Cas system generates RNA-guided double strand breaks in DNA
   8053..8100    +  CDS            nucleoplasmin NLS: bipartite nuclear localization signal from nucleoplasmin
   8173..8568    +  CDS            BSD: blasticidin S deaminase; Aspergillus terreus BSD; confers resistance to blasticidin
   8632..9327    +  CDS            mKate2: mKate2 is a basic (constitutively fluorescent) red fluorescent protein published in 2009, derived from Entacmaea quadricolor. It is reported to be a rapidly-maturing monomer with moderate acid sensitivity.
   9349..9937    +  misc_feature   WPRE: woodchuck hepatitis virus posttranscriptional regulatory element
   9988..10007   +  misc_feature   cPPT/CTS (fragment): central polypurine tract and central termination sequence of HIV-1
  10009..10242   +  LTR            3' LTR (ΔU3): self-inactivating 3' long terminal repeat (LTR) from HIV-1
  10320..10441   +  polyA_signal   SV40 poly(A) signal: SV40 polyadenylation signal
  10481..10616   +  rep_origin     SV40 ori: SV40 origin of replication
  10637..10655   -  promoter       T7 promoter: promoter for bacteriophage T7 RNA polymerase
  10663..10818   +  CDS            lacZα (fragment): LacZα fragment of β-galactosidase; lacZ fragment
  10823..11251   +  rep_origin     f1 ori (sequence partly withheld): f1 bacteriophage origin of replication; arrow indicates direction of (+) strand synthesis
  11304..11408   +  promoter       AmpR promoter: bla
  11409..12269   +  CDS            AmpR: β-lactamase; bla; confers resistance to ampicillin, carbenicillin, and related antibiotics
  12440..231     +  rep_origin     ori (across the origin): high-copy-number ColE1/pMB1/pBR322/pUC origin of replication
