[The description below was written by a language model from this plasmid's Addgene catalogue record and pLannotate feature annotations shown in this document.]
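Description:
pRDA_381 is a 12,797 nt lentiviral CRISPR vector built on the pRDA_085 backbone for stable expression of a nuclease-active Cas9 in mammalian cells. It is propagated in E. coli through a high-copy ColE1/pUC-type origin with ampicillin selection (AmpR), and the backbone also carries an f1 origin, remnants of the lac/lacZα region, and flanking T3 and T7 promoters. The transfer cassette follows a third-generation, self-inactivating design. An RSV promoter replaces the U3 region of a truncated HIV-1 5' LTR to drive genomic RNA production in packaging cells. It is followed by the Ψ packaging signal with a gag fragment, the Rev response element for Rev-dependent nuclear export, and the cPPT/CTS. The cassette ends in a ΔU3 3' LTR that silences LTR promoter activity after integration. An SV40 poly(A) signal and SV40 origin lie downstream of it.

The payload is listed as IDT-Cas9_v2, a synthetic insert annotated as Streptococcus pyogenes Cas9 carrying a C-terminal nucleoplasmin bipartite nuclear localization signal. It is expressed from the strong constitutive EF-1α promoter. Blasticidin S deaminase and the red fluorescent protein mKate2 follow in the same orientation with no intervening promoter annotated. This suggests all three are produced from a single transcript, although the table does not annotate the linking elements (such as 2A peptides) between them. A WPRE downstream enhances transcript expression. No guide RNA cassette is annotated, so guides would presumably be supplied separately. The record gives the purpose only as nuclease Cas expression. The arrangement suits generating Cas9-expressing cell populations that can be selected with blasticidin and tracked by red fluorescence, in keeping with the associated work benchmarking SpCas9 variants for screening.
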