Addgene plasmid #179092: pRDA_381
Purpose: nuclease Cas expression
Depositing lab: John Doench & David Root. Depositing organization: Broad Institute. Publication: Benchmarking of SpCas9 variants enables deeper base editor screens of BRCA1 and BCL2. Sangree AK, Griffith AL, Szegletes ZM, Roy P, DeWeirdt PC, Hegde M, McGee AV, Hanna RE, Doench JG. Nat Commun. 2022 Mar 14;13(1):1318. doi: 10.1038/s41467-022-28884-7. PubMed 35288574.
Backbone
  Vector backbone: pRDA_085
  Vector type: Lentiviral, CRISPR
Growth in bacteria
  Bacterial resistance: Ampicillin, 100 μg/mL
  Growth temperature: 30°C
  Growth strain: NEB Stable
  Copy number: High Copy
Gene/Insert
  Gene/Insert name: IDT-Cas9_v2
  Species: Synthetic
  Cloning method: Restriction Enzyme; 5′ cloning site Unknown (unknown if destroyed); 3′ cloning site Unknown (unknown if destroyed)
Terms and licenses: Academic/Nonprofit Terms; Industry Terms: Not Available to Industry
How to cite: pRDA_381 was a gift from John Doench & David Root (Addgene plasmid # 179092 ; http://n2t.net/addgene:179092 ; RRID:Addgene_179092)
